>Addgene plasmid #212336 | pTwist-SARS-CoV-2 Spike-deltaC18 deltaH69V70 | addgene full sequence | sequence record 431588 | Addgene NGS Result
ATGTTTGTGTTCCTCGTTCTCCTGCCCCTCGTTTCTTCCCAATGCGTGAACCTCACAACTAGAACGCAGC
TCCCACCCGCTTACACGAACTCTTTTACTCGTGGAGTATACTATCCCGATAAAGTCTTTAGGTCCAGTGT
CCTTCATTCTACTCAAGACCTTTTCCTGCCATTCTTCTCAAATGTCACCTGGTTCCATGCTATCTCTGGC
ACCAACGGAACTAAACGATTTGATAATCCCGTCTTGCCATTTAACGATGGCGTATACTTTGCCTCAACGG
AGAAGTCCAACATTATCCGGGGATGGATATTTGGCACCACCCTGGACTCCAAGACACAGTCTCTCCTCAT
TGTGAACAACGCCACCAATGTCGTCATCAAAGTCTGTGAATTTCAATTTTGTAACGATCCCTTTCTCGGG
GTTTATTATCATAAGAATAACAAGTCTTGGATGGAGTCAGAGTTCCGCGTTTACAGTTCCGCTAACAACT
GTACTTTTGAGTACGTTTCCCAACCATTTCTCATGGATCTTGAAGGGAAGCAAGGCAACTTCAAGAATCT
CCGCGAATTTGTGTTTAAGAATATAGACGGCTACTTCAAAATTTATAGCAAGCATACCCCGATAAATCTG
GTTCGGGATCTCCCTCAAGGCTTCTCCGCGTTGGAACCCCTCGTGGACTTGCCGATTGGCATCAACATCA
CCCGGTTCCAAACCCTTCTTGCCCTTCATCGAAGCTACCTCACGCCTGGCGACAGTAGTAGTGGTTGGAC
AGCGGGCGCAGCAGCCTACTATGTGGGATATTTGCAACCACGCACCTTTCTTCTCAAATATAACGAAAAC
GGAACAATTACCGATGCCGTAGACTGTGCCCTCGATCCCCTGTCCGAAACTAAATGCACACTCAAGTCCT
TCACAGTTGAGAAAGGCATATACCAAACCAGTAACTTCCGCGTCCAACCCACCGAATCCATTGTTCGATT
CCCTAACATCACCAATTTGTGTCCTTTCGGTGAAGTATTTAATGCCACTCGATTTGCATCAGTTTATGCC
TGGAATCGCAAGCGAATATCAAATTGTGTTGCAGATTATAGTGTCCTGTATAATAGCGCATCATTCAGCA
CTTTTAAGTGTTATGGGGTCAGCCCTACGAAATTGAATGACTTGTGTTTTACCAACGTTTACGCAGATTC
TTTCGTCATACGCGGCGACGAAGTCCGACAGATTGCACCGGGGCAAACCGGAAAGATAGCAGACTATAAT
TATAAGTTGCCGGATGACTTCACCGGCTGCGTTATAGCATGGAACTCCAATAATCTCGATTCAAAAGTCG
GCGGCAACTATAATTATCTTTACCGCCTGTTTCGCAAGTCAAATCTGAAGCCCTTTGAACGTGACATCTC
CACCGAAATTTATCAAGCTGGCAGCACCCCATGTAATGGAGTGGAAGGGTTTAACTGTTATTTTCCCCTT
CAATCATACGGATTTCAACCAACAAATGGGGTGGGCTATCAACCATATCGGGTGGTAGTCTTGAGCTTTG
AGCTGCTCCACGCACCGGCTACAGTTTGCGGACCGAAGAAAAGCACTAACCTGGTGAAGAATAAATGTGT
GAACTTCAACTTTAATGGGCTCACCGGAACAGGGGTGCTGACAGAATCAAACAAGAAATTTCTCCCTTTT
CAACAATTTGGTAGAGACATTGCCGATACCACAGATGCCGTCCGCGATCCGCAAACACTGGAAATCCTCG
ATATAACACCCTGTAGCTTCGGCGGGGTCAGCGTGATAACTCCCGGAACGAACACATCCAACCAAGTGGC
TGTCCTGTATCAAGATGTCAACTGTACCGAAGTCCCTGTGGCGATACACGCCGACCAACTGACACCCACC
TGGAGAGTCTACTCAACAGGTTCCAATGTCTTTCAAACTAGAGCGGGTTGTCTCATTGGCGCTGAGCATG
TCAATAATTCATACGAATGTGATATTCCTATTGGGGCAGGAATCTGTGCGTCTTATCAAACTCAAACGAA
CTCACCACGGCGCGCTCGCTCAGTAGCCAGCCAGTCCATAATCGCCTATACCATGAGTCTCGGGGCTGAG
AACTCCGTGGCTTATTCAAACAATTCCATCGCAATCCCAACTAACTTTACCATTAGCGTTACCACGGAAA
TCTTGCCCGTCAGCATGACTAAGACGAGCGTAGACTGTACGATGTATATCTGTGGGGATTCCACCGAGTG
TAGCAACCTCTTGCTTCAATACGGGTCTTTCTGTACTCAACTCAACCGAGCATTGACCGGAATTGCGGTC
GAACAAGACAAGAATACCCAAGAGGTGTTCGCACAAGTAAAGCAAATATACAAAACGCCGCCAATCAAAG
ATTTTGGCGGGTTTAATTTTAGCCAAATACTGCCAGACCCATCTAAGCCTTCAAAACGCAGCTTTATCGA
GGATCTGCTGTTCAACAAAGTTACGTTGGCTGACGCGGGTTTCATTAAGCAGTATGGGGATTGTTTGGGA
GACATTGCGGCCCGCGACCTTATCTGTGCTCAAAAATTCAATGGGTTGACAGTTCTGCCCCCTCTGCTCA
CTGATGAGATGATTGCACAGTATACATCAGCATTGTTGGCAGGAACCATTACATCCGGCTGGACTTTTGG
CGCGGGTGCGGCCCTTCAAATACCTTTCGCTATGCAAATGGCTTACAGATTCAATGGGATTGGTGTCACG
CAAAATGTATTGTATGAAAATCAGAAGCTGATCGCTAATCAATTTAACAGCGCGATTGGCAAGATCCAAG
ATTCACTGTCAAGCACAGCGTCCGCCCTCGGCAAACTCCAAGATGTTGTGAATCAAAACGCCCAGGCCCT
GAATACCCTCGTGAAGCAACTGAGTTCTAACTTCGGCGCAATCTCCAGCGTCCTCAACGACATATTGTCC
AGACTTGATAAGGTGGAAGCCGAGGTGCAAATTGATCGGCTCATCACAGGCAGGCTCCAGTCACTCCAAA
CTTATGTGACACAACAGTTGATCCGGGCTGCTGAGATACGAGCAAGCGCCAACCTGGCCGCCACTAAAAT
GTCAGAGTGCGTGCTCGGGCAGTCCAAACGGGTTGACTTTTGTGGCAAGGGCTATCACTTGATGTCCTTC
CCCCAATCCGCCCCACATGGAGTGGTCTTTCTCCACGTCACTTATGTCCCTGCTCAAGAGAAGAACTTTA
CGACAGCTCCAGCAATCTGTCACGATGGCAAAGCGCACTTTCCCAGGGAAGGCGTTTTCGTCAGTAATGG
CACGCATTGGTTTGTGACCCAAAGGAATTTCTATGAACCCCAAATCATAACCACTGACAATACATTTGTC
TCAGGCAACTGTGATGTGGTCATTGGGATCGTGAACAACACGGTATATGATCCCCTGCAACCCGAGTTGG
ATAGCTTCAAAGAGGAATTGGATAAATACTTTAAGAATCATACTTCACCCGATGTTGATCTCGGGGACAT
ATCAGGAATAAATGCAAGTGTCGTCAACATTCAGAAAGAGATTGATCGCCTTAATGAGGTCGCCAAGAAC
TTGAATGAATCTTTGATCGACTTGCAAGAACTGGGCAAATACGAACAATATATTAAATGGCCCTGGTACA
TTTGGTTGGGCTTTATCGCCGGACTTATAGCTATCGTTATGGTCACAATTATGTTGTGCTGTATGACTAG
CTGTTGTTCCTGCTTGAAAGGATGTTGCAGTTGCGGATCTTGTTGTAAATAAAGGATCCTCTAGAAGTTG
TCTCCTCCTGCACTGACTGACTGATACAATCGATTTCTGGATCCGCAGGCCTAATCAACCTCTGGATTAC
AAAATTTGTGAAAGATTGACTGGTATTCTTAACTATGTTGCTCCTTTTACGCTATGTGGATACGCTGCTT
TAATGCCTTTGTATCATGCTATTGCTTCCCGTATGGCTTTCATTTTCTCCTCCTTGTATAAATCCTGGTT
GCTGTCTCTTTATGAGGAGTTGTGGCCCGTTGTCAGGCAACGTGGCGTGGTGTGCACTGTGTTTGCTGAC
GCAACCCCCACTGGTTGGGGCATTGCCACCACCTGTCAGCTCCTTTCCGGGACTTTCGCTTTCCCCCTCC
CTATTGCCACGGCGGAACTCATCGCCGCCTGCCTTGCCCGCTGCTGGACAGGGGCTCGGCTGTTGGGCAC
TGACAATTCCGTGGTGTTGTCGGGGAAGCTGACGTCCTTTCCATGGCTGCTCGCCTGTGTTGCCACCTGG
ATTCTGCGCGGGACGTCCTTCTGCTACGTCCCTTCGGCCCTCAATCCAGCGGACCTTCCTTCCCGCGGCC
TGCTGCCGGCTCTGCGGCCTCTTCCGCGTCTTCGCCTTCGCCCTCAGACGAGTCGGATCTCCCTTTGGGC
CGCCTCCCCGCCTGTCTAGCTTGACTGACTGAGATACAGCGTACCTTCAGCTCACAGACATGATAAGATA
CATTGATGAGTTTGGACAAACCACAACTAGAATGCAGTGAAAAAAATGCTTTATTTGTGAAATTTGTGAT
GCTATTGCTTTATTTGTAACCATTATAAGCTGCAATAAACAAGTTAACAACAACAATTGCATTCATTTTA
TGTTTCAGGTTCAGGGGGAGGTGTGGGAGGTTTTTTAAAGCAAGTAAAACCTCTACAAATGTGGTATTGG
CCCATCTCTATCGGTATCGTAGCATAACCCCTTGGGGCCTCTAAACGGGTCTTGAGGGGTTTTTTGTGCC
CCTCGGGCCGGATTGCTATCTACCGGCATTGGCGCAGAAAAAAATGCCTGATGCGACGCTGCGCGTCTTA
TACTCCCACATATGCCAGATTCAGCAACGGATACGGCTTCCCCAACTTGCCCACTTCCATACGTGTCCTC
CTTACCAGAAATTTATCCTTAAGGTCGTCAGCTATCCTGCAGGCGATCTCTCGATTTCGATCAAGACATT
CCTTTAATGGTCTTTTCTGGACACCACTAGGGGTCAGAAGTAGTTCATCAAACTTTCTTCCCTCCCTAAT
CTCATTGGTTACCTTGGGCTATCGAAACTTAATTAAGCGATCTGCATCTCAATTAGTCAGCAACCATAGT
CCCGCCCCTAACTCCGCCCATCCCGCCCCTAACTCCGCCCAGTTCCGCCCATTCTCCGCCCCATCGCTGA
CTAATTTTTTTTATTTATGCAGAGGCCGAGGCCGCCTCGGCCTCTGAGCTATTCCAGAAGTAGTGAGGAG
GCTTTTTTGGAGGCCTAGGCTTTTGCAAAGGAGGTAGCCAACATGATTGAACAAGATGGATTGCACGCAG
GTTCTCCCGCCGCTTGGGTGGAGAGGCTATTCGGCTATGACTGGGCACAACAGACAATCGGCTGCTCTGA
TGCCGCCGTGTTCCGGCTGTCAGCGCAGGGGCGCCCGGTTCTTTTTGTCAAGACCGACCTGTCCGGTGCC
CTGAATGAACTCCAGGACGAGGCAGCGCGGCTATCGTGGCTGGCCACGACGGGCGTTCCTTGCGCAGCTG
TGCTCGACGTTGTCACTGAAGCGGGAAGGGACTGGCTGCTATTGGGCGAAGTGCCGGGGCAGGATCTCCT
GTCATCTCACCTTGCTCCTGCCGAGAAAGTATCCATCATGGCTGATGCAATGCGGCGGCTGCATACGCTT
GATCCGGCTACCTGCCCATTCGACCACCAAGCGAAACATCGCATCGAGCGAGCACGTACTCGGATGGAAG
CCGGTCTTGTCGATCAGGATGATCTGGACGAAGAGCATCAGGGGCTCGCGCCAGCCGAACTGTTCGCCAG
GCTCAAGGCGCGGATGCCCGACGGCGAGGATCTCGTCGTGACCCACGGCGATGCCTGCTTGCCGAATATC
ATGGTGGAAAATGGCCGCTTTTCTGGATTCATCGACTGTGGCCGGCTGGGTGTGGCGGACCGCTATCAGG
ACATAGCGTTGGCTACCCGTGATATTGCTGAAGAGCTTGGCGGCGAATGGGCTGACCGCTTCCTCGTGCT
TTACGGTATCGCCGCTCCCGATTCGCAGCGCATCGCCTTCTATCGCCTTCTTGACGAGTTCTTCTAGTAT
GTAAGCCCTGTGCCTTCTAGTTGCCAGCCATCTGTTGTTTGCCCCTCCCCCGTGCCTTCCTTGACCCTGG
AAGGTGCCACTCCCACTGTCCTTTCCTAATAAAATGAGGAAATTGCATCGCATTGTCTGAGTAGGTGTCA
TTCTATTCTGGGGGGTGGGGTGGGGCAGGACAGCAAGGGGGAGGATTGGGAAGACAATAGCAGGCATGCT
GGGGATGCGGTGGGCTCTATGGTTAATTAACCAGTCAAGTCAGCTACTTGGCGAGATCGACTTGTCTGGG
TTTCGACTACGCTCAGAATTGCGTCAGTCAAGTTCGATCTGGTCCTTGCTATTGCACCCGTTCTCCGATT
ACGAGTTTCATTTAAATCATGTGAGCAAAAGGCCAGCAAAAGGCCAGGAACCGTAAAAAGGCCGCGTTGC
TGGCGTTTTTCCATAGGCTCCGCCCCCCTGACGAGCATCACAAAAATCGACGCTCAAGTCAGAGGTGGCG
AAACCCGACAGGACTATAAAGATACCAGGCGTTTCCCCCTGGAAGCTCCCTCGTGCGCTCTCCTGTTCCG
ACCCTGCCGCTTACCGGATACCTGTCCGCCTTTCTCCCTTCGGGAAGCGTGGCGCTTTCTCATAGCTCAC
GCTGTAGGTATCTCAGTTCGGTGTAGGTCGTTCGCTCCAAGCTGGGCTGTGTGCACGAACCCCCCGTTCA
GCCCGACCGCTGCGCCTTATCCGGTAACTATCGTCTTGAGTCCAACCCGGTAAGACACGACTTATCGCCA
CTGGCAGCAGCCACTGGTAACAGGATTAGCAGAGCGAGGTATGTAGGCGGTGCTACAGAGTTCTTGAAGT
GGTGGCCTAACTACGGCTACACTAGAAGAACAGTATTTGGTATCTGCGCTCTGCTGAAGCCAGTTACCTT
CGGAAAAAGAGTTGGTAGCTCTTGATCCGGCAAACAAACCACCGCTGGTAGCGGTGGTTTTTTTGTTTGC
AAGCAGCAGATTACGCGCAGAAAAAAAGGATCTCAAGAAGATCCTTTGATCTTTTCTACGGGGTCTGACG
CTCAGTGGAACGAAAACTCACGTTAAGGGATTTTGGTCATGAGATTATCAAAAAGGATCTTCACCTAGAT
CCTTTTAAATTAAAAATGAAGTTTTAAATCAATCTAAAGTATATATGAGTAAACTTGGTCTGACAGTTAC
CAATGCTTAATCAGTGAGGCACCTATCTCAGCGATCTGTCTATTTCGTTCATCCATAGTTGCATTTAAAT
TTCCGAACTCTCCAAGGCCCTCGTCGGAAAATCTTCAAACCTTTCGTCCGATCCATCTTGCAGGCTACCT
CTCGAACGAACTATCGCAAGTCTCTTGGCCGGCCTTGCGCCTTGGCTATTGCTTGGCAGCGCCTATCGCC
AGGTATTACTCCAATCCCGAATATCCGAGATCGGGATCACCCGAGAGAAGTTCAACCTACATCCTCAATC
CCGATCTATCCGAGATCCGAGGAATATCGAAATCGGGGCGCGCCTGGTGTACCGAGAACGATCCTCTCAG
TGCGAGTCTCGACGATCCATATCGTTGCTTGGCAGTCAGCCAGTCGGAATCCAGCTTGGGACCCAGGAAG
TCCAATCGTCAGATATTGTACTCAAGCCTGGTCACGGCAGCGTACCGATCTGTTTAAACCTAGATATTGA
TAGTCTGATCGGTCAACGTATAATCGAGTCCTAGCTTTTGCAAACATCTATCAAGAGACAGGATCAGCAG
GAGGCTTTCGCATGAGTATTCAACATTTCCGTGTCGCCCTTATTCCCTTTTTTGCGGCATTTTGCCTTCC
TGTTTTTGCTCACCCAGAAACGCTGGTGAAAGTAAAAGATGCTGAAGATCAGTTGGGTGCGCGAGTGGGT
TACATCGAACTGGATCTCAACAGCGGTAAGATCCTTGAGAGTTTTCGCCCCGAAGAACGCTTTCCAATGA
TGAGCACTTTTAAAGTTCTGCTATGTGGCGCGGTATTATCCCGTATTGACGCCGGGCAAGAGCAACTCGG
TCGCCGCATACACTATTCTCAGAATGACTTGGTTGAGTATTCACCAGTCACAGAAAAGCATCTTACGGAT
GGCATGACAGTAAGAGAATTATGCAGTGCTGCCATAACCATGAGTGATAACACTGCGGCCAACTTACTTC
TGACAACGATTGGAGGACCGAAGGAGCTAACCGCTTTTTTGCACAACATGGGGGATCATGTAACTCGCCT
TGATCGTTGGGAACCGGAGCTGAATGAAGCCATACCAAACGACGAGCGTGACACCACGATGCCTGTAGCA
ATGGCAACAACCTTGCGTAAACTATTAACTGGCGAACTACTTACTCTAGCTTCCCGGCAACAGTTGATAG
ACTGGATGGAGGCGGATAAAGTTGCAGGACCACTTCTGCGCTCGGCCCTTCCGGCTGGCTGGTTTATTGC
TGATAAATCTGGAGCCGGTGAGCGTGGGTCTCGCGGTATCATTGCAGCACTGGGGCCAGATGGTAAGCCC
TCCCGTATCGTAGTTATCTACACGACGGGGAGTCAGGCAACTATGGATGAACGAAATAGACAGATCGCTG
AGATAGGTGCCTCACTGATTAAGCATTGGTAACCGATTCTAGGTGCATTGGCGCAGAAAAAAATGCCTGA
TGCGACGCTGCGCGTCTTATACTCCCACATATGCCAGATTCAGCAACGGATACGGCTTCCCCAACTTGCC
CACTTCCATACGTGTCCTCCTTACCAGAAATTTATCCTTAAGATCCCGAATCGTTTAAACTCGACTCTGG
CTCTATCGAATCTCCGTCGTTTCGAGCTTACGCGAACAGCCGTGGCGCTCATTTGCTCGTCGGGCATCGA
ATCTCGTCAGCTATCGTCAGCTTACCTTTTTGGCAGCGATCGCGGCTCCCGACATCTTGGACCATTAGCT
CCACAGGTATCTTCTTCCCTCTAGTGGTCATAACAGCAGCTTCAGCTACCTCTCAATTCAAAAAACCCCT
CAAGACCCGTTTAGAGGCCCCAAGGGGTTATGCTATCAATCGTTGCGTTACACACACAAAAAACCAACAC
ACATCCATCTTCGATGGATAGCGATTTTATTATCTAACTGCTGATCGAGTGTAGCCAGATCTAGTAATCA
ATTACGGGGTCATTAGTTCATAGCCCATATATGGAGTTCCGCGTTACATAACTTACGGTAAATGGCCCGC
CTGGCTGACCGCCCAACGACCCCCGCCCATTGACGTCAATAATGACGTATGTTCCCATAGTAACGCCAAT
AGGGACTTTCCATTGACGTCAATGGGTGGAGTATTTACGGTAAACTGCCCACTTGGCAGTACATCAAGTG
TATCATATGCCAAGTACGCCCCCTATTGACGTCAATGACGGTAAATGGCCCGCCTGGCATTATGCCCAGT
ACATGACCTTATGGGACTTTCCTACTTGGCAGTACATCTACGTATTAGTCATCGCTATTACCATGCTGAT
GCGGTTTTGGCAGTACATCAATGGGCGTGGATAGCGGTTTGACTCACGGGGATTTCCAAGTCTCCACCCC
ATTGACGTCAATGGGAGTTTGTTTTGGCACCAAAATCAACGGGACTTTCCAAAATGTCGTAACAACTCCG
CCCCATTGACGCAAATGGGCGGTAGGCGTGTACGGTGGGAGGTCTATATAAGCAGAGCTGGTTTAGTGAA
CCGTCAGATCGCCTGGAGACGCCATCCACGCTGTTTTGACCTCCATAGAAGACACCGGGACCGATCCAGC
CTCCCCTCGAAGCTTACATGTGGTACCGAGCTCGGATCCTGAGAACTTCAGGGTGAGTCTATGGGACCCT
TGATGTTTTCTTTCCCCTTCTTTTCTATGGTTAAGTTCATGTCATAGGAAGGGGAGAAGTAACAGGGTAC
ACATATTGACCAAATCAGGGTAATTTTGCATTTGTAATTTTAAAAAATGCTTTCTTCTTTTAATATACTT
TTTTGTTTATCTTATTTCTAATACTTTCCCTAATCTCTTTCTTTCAGGGCAATAATGATACAATGTATCA
TGCCTCTTTGCACCATTCTAAAGAATAACAGTGATAATTTCTGGGTTAAGGCAATAGCAATATTTCTGCA
TATAAATATTTCTGCATATAAATTGTAACTGATGTAAGAGGTTTCATATTGCTAATAGCAGCTACAATCC
AGCTACCATTCTGCTTTTATTTTATGGTTGGGATAAGGCTGGATTATTCTGAGTCCAAGCTAGGCCCTTT
TGCTAATCATGTTCATACCTCTTATCTTCCTCCCACAGCTCCTGGGCAACGTGCTGGTCTGTGTGCTGGC
CCATCACTTTGGCAAAGGCGGCCGCC
Features (pLannotate 1.2.2; 21 found; start..end, strand, type, name):
      1..3759    +  CDS            S: SPIKE_SARS2 - Experimental evidence at protein level: Swiss-Prot protein existence level 1. [Spike glycoprotein]: May down-regulate host tetherin (BST2) by lysosomal degradation, thereby counteracting its antiviral activity. From Severe acute respiratory syndrome coronavirus 2 (2019-nCoV) (SARS-CoV-2).
   3833..4421    +  misc_feature   WPRE: woodchuck hepatitis virus posttranscriptional regulatory element
   4474..4595    -  polyA_signal   SV40 poly(A) signal: SV40 polyadenylation signal
   4618..4687    -  CDS            large T antigen (fragment): large T antigen from SV40 (simian virus 40)
   4710..4756    +  terminator     T7 terminator: transcription terminator for bacteriophage T7 RNA polymerase
   4786..4922    +  terminator     rrnG terminator: transcription terminator from the E. coli ribosomal RNA rrnG operon (Albrechtsen et al., 1991)
   4967..5038    +  misc_feature   3' β-globin insulator: insulator downstream of the human β-globin locus (Farrell et al., 2002)
   5083..5279    +  promoter       SV40 promoter: SV40 early promoter
   5293..6084    +  CDS            neo: KKA2_KLEPN - Also known as kan, nptII. Experimental evidence at protein level: Swiss-Prot protein existence level 1. Resistance to kanamycin, neomycin, paromomycin, ribostamycin, butirosin and gentamicin B. From Klebsiella pneumoniae.
   6098..6322    +  polyA_signal   bGH poly(A) signal: bovine growth hormone polyadenylation signal
   6518..7106    -  rep_origin     ori: high-copy-number ColE1/pMB1/pBR322/pUC origin of replication
   7278..7342    -  CDS            bla(M) (fragment): β-lactamase lacking the signal sequence; bla(M); allows cytosolic expression of β-lactamase
   7852..8712    +  CDS            AmpR: β-lactamase; bla; confers resistance to ampicillin, carbenicillin, and related antibiotics
   8725..8861    +  terminator     rrnG terminator: transcription terminator from the E. coli ribosomal RNA rrnG operon (Albrechtsen et al., 1991)
   9013..9084    +  misc_feature   5' β-globin insulator: insulator upstream of the human β-globin locus (Farrell et al., 2002)
   9089..9135    -  terminator     T7 terminator: transcription terminator for bacteriophage T7 RNA polymerase
   9153..9201    -  polyA_signal   poly(A) signal: synthetic polyadenylation signal
   9282..9585    +  enhancer       CMV enhancer: human cytomegalovirus immediate early enhancer
   9658..9675    -  promoter       CMV promoter (fragment): human cytomegalovirus (CMV) immediate early promoter
   9738..9789    +  promoter       CMVd2 promoter: truncated human cytomegalovirus (CMV) immediate early promoter that yields moderately reduced expression relative to the full-length promoter
   9923..10398   +  intron         β-globin intron: internally truncated intron from human β-globin
