[The description below was written by a language model from this plasmid's Addgene catalogue record and pLannotate feature annotations shown in this document.]
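Description:
pTwist-SARS-CoV-2 Spike-deltaC18 deltaH69V70 is a mammalian expression plasmid of about 10.5 kb, built on the Twist pTwist-CMV-BetaGlobin-WPRE-Neo backbone, that encodes a variant SARS-CoV-2 spike glycoprotein for pseudovirus production. It is propagated in E. coli as a high-copy plasmid through a ColE1/pUC-type origin and selected with ampicillin via the AmpR β-lactamase gene. A separate cassette, consisting of the SV40 early promoter, the neo (nptII) gene and a bGH polyadenylation signal, provides a neomycin-class selection marker for mammalian cells.

The spike coding sequence spans roughly 3.76 kb and, according to the plasmid name, lacks the C-terminal 18 residues (deltaC18), a cytoplasmic tail truncation commonly used to improve spike incorporation into pseudotyped particles. The record is inconsistent about the N-terminal domain deletion. The name gives deltaH69V70, while the insert and mutation fields read "deltaH69, deltaH70". The former matches the well-known 69–70 deletion, but the fields themselves do not resolve this.

The promoter is also described inconsistently. The catalogue lists CAG, whereas the backbone name and the annotated features indicate a CMV enhancer with CMV promoter elements followed by a truncated human β-globin intron, which aids transcript processing. Downstream of the insert, a WPRE enhances posttranscriptional expression, and an SV40 poly(A) signal lies nearby, although it is annotated on the opposite strand. β-globin insulator fragments, together with T7 and rrnG terminators, flank the expression unit to isolate it from neighbouring transcription.

The plasmid is intended to supply spike in trans when making pseudotyped virus, and the associated study examined antibody escape from vaccine-induced immunity.
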