Addgene plasmid #212336: pTwist-SARS-CoV-2 Spike-deltaC18 deltaH69V70
Purpose: Encodes SARS-CoV-2 spike deltaH69, deltaH70 for pseudovirus production
Depositing lab: Alejandro Balazs. Depositing organization: Massachusetts General Hospital. Publication: Ongoing evolution of SARS-CoV-2 drives escape from mRNA vaccine-induced humoral immunity. Roederer AL, Cao Y, Denis KS, Sheehan ML, Li CJ, Lam EC, Gregory DJ, Poznansky MC, Iafrate AJ, Canaday DH, Gravenstein S, Garcia-Beltran WF, Balazs AB. medRxiv [Preprint]. 2024 Mar 7:2024.03.05.24303815. doi: 10.1101/2024.03.05.24303815. PubMed 38496628.
Backbone
  Vector backbone: pTwist-CMV-BetaGlobin-WPRE-Neo
  Backbone manufacturer: Twist
  Vector type: Mammalian Expression
Growth in bacteria
  Bacterial resistance: Ampicillin, 100 μg/mL
  Growth temperature: 37°C
  Growth strain: DH5alpha
  Copy number: High Copy
Gene/Insert
  Gene/Insert name: SARS-CoV-2 Spike deltaH69, deltaH70
  Species: Severe acute respiratory syndrome coronavirus 2
  Mutation: deltaH69, deltaH70
  Entrez Gene: S (a.k.a. GU280_gp02, spike glycoprotein)
  Promoter: CAG
  Cloning method: Ligation Independent Cloning
Terms and licenses: Academic/Nonprofit Terms; Industry Terms: Not Available to Industry
Depositor comments: Please visit https://www.medrxiv.org/content/10.1101/2024.03.05.24303815v1 for medRxiv preprint.
How to cite: pTwist-SARS-CoV-2 Spike-deltaC18 deltaH69V70 was a gift from Alejandro Balazs (Addgene plasmid # 212336 ; http://n2t.net/addgene:212336 ; RRID:Addgene_212336)
